>Addgene plasmid #139047 | pSDH57 | addgene full sequence | sequence record 273944 | Addgene NGS Result
AGCGCCCAATACGCAAACCGCCTCTCCCCGCGCGTTGGCCGATTCATTAATGCAGCTGGCACGACAGGTT
TCCCGACTGGAAAGCGGGCAGTGAGCGCAACGCAATTAATGTGAGTTAGCTCACTCATTAGGCACCCCAG
GCTTTACACTTTATGCTTCCGGCTCGTATGTTGTGTGGAATTGTGAGCGGATAACAATTTCACACAGGAA
ACAGCTATGACCATGATTACGCCAAGCTATTTAGGTGACACTATAGAATACTCAAGCTATGCATCAAGCT
TGGTACCGAGCTCGGATCCACTAGTAACGGCCGCCAGTGTGCTGGAATTCGCCCTTGCAGCTCTTCGCGT
GGCCGCGGCTTTTGCAGCGGCTTCCTTCGCTGCGGCCTCCTTGGCTGCTGCTTCCTTCGCGGCAGCTTCT
TTAGCTGCCGCTTCAGCCAACTTGTACAGCTCGTCCATTCCTCCGGTGGAGTGGCGTCCCTCGGAACGTT
CGTATTGCTCCACGACGGTGTAGTCCTCGTTGTGGGAGGTGATGTCGAGCTTGCGGTCGACGTTGTAGGC
TCCTGGCATCTGGACTGGCTTCTTGGCCTTGTAGGTGGTCTTGAAGTCCGCCAGGTAACGTCCTCCGTCC
TTCAGACGGAGGGCCATCTTAATGTCTCCCTGAAAATTTAAATATGTATGGTTAGTTAGTACCGAACTGT
TTAAACTTACCTTGAGCACTCCGTCCTCTGGGTACAAACGCTCGGTGGAGGCTTCCCATCCCATGGTCTT
CTTCTGCATGACTGGGCCGTCAGGTGGGAAGTTGGTTCCACGGAGCTTCACCTTGTAGATGAGGGTTCCG
TCCTCCAGGGAGGTGTCTTGGGTGACGGTCACGGCTCCTCCGTCCTCGAAGTTCATCACGCGCTCCCACT
TGAATCCCTCGGGGAAGGATTGCTTGTAGTAGTCGGGGATGTCGGCTGGGTGCTTGGTGAAGGCACGGGA
GCCGTACATGAATTGTGGGGAGAGGATGTCCCAGGAGAATGGCAGTGGTCCACCCTGAAAATTTAAATAA
TCAGGGTTAGTTAGTATATATATGTTTAAACTTACCTTGGTCACCTTGAGCTTGGCGGTCTGGGTTCCCT
CGTATGGGCGTCCCTCTCCCTCGCCCTCGATCTCGAACTCGTGTCCGTTCATGGATCCCTCCATGTGCAC
CTTGAAACGCATGAACTCCTTGATGACTGCCTCGCCCTTGGAGACACCCGAAGAGCTGCAAGGGCGAATT
CTGCAGATATCCATCACACTGGCGGCCGCTCGAGCATGCATCTAGAGGGCCCAATTCGCCCTATAGTGAG
TCGTATTACAATTCACTGGCCGTCGTTTTACAACGTCGTGACTGGGAAAACCCTGGCGTTACCCAACTTA
ATCGCCTTGCAGCACATCCCCCTTTCGCCAGCTGGCGTAATAGCGAAGAGGCCCGCACCGATCGCCCTTC
CCAACAGTTGCGCAGCCTATACGTACGGCAGTTTAAGGTTTACACCTATAAAAGAGAGAGCCGTTATCGT
CTGTTTGTGGATGTACAGAGTGATATTATTGACACGCCGGGGCGACGGATGGTGATCCCCCTGGCCAGTG
CACGTCTGCTGTCAGATAAAGTCTCCCGTGAACTTTACCCGGTGGTGCATATCGGGGATGAAAGCTGGCG
CATGATGACCACCGATATGGCCAGTGTGCCGGTCTCCGTTATCGGGGAAGAAGTGGCTGATCTCAGCCAC
CGCGAAAATGACATCAAAAACGCCATTAACCTGATGTTCTGGGGAATATAAATGTCAGGCATGAGATTAT
CAAAAAGGATCTTCACCTAGATCCTTTTCACGTAGAAAGCCAGTCCGCAGAAACGGTGCTGACCCCGGAT
GAATGTCAGCTACTGGGCTATCTGGACAAGGGAAAACGCAAGCGCAAAGAGAAAGCAGGTAGCTTGCAGT
GGGCTTACATGGCGATAGCTAGACTGGGCGGTTTTATGGACAGCAAGCGAACCGGAATTGCCAGCTGGGG
CGCCCTCTGGTAAGGTTGGGAAGCCCTGCAAAGTAAACTGGATGGCTTTCTTGCCGCCAAGGATCTGATG
GCGCAGGGGATCAAGCTCTGATCAAGAGACAGGATGAGGATCGTTTCGCATGATTGAACAAGATGGATTG
CACGCAGGTTCTCCGGCCGCTTGGGTGGAGAGGCTATTCGGCTATGACTGGGCACAACAGACAATCGGCT
GCTCTGATGCCGCCGTGTTCCGGCTGTCAGCGCAGGGGCGCCCGGTTCTTTTTGTCAAGACCGACCTGTC
CGGTGCCCTGAATGAACTGCAAGACGAGGCAGCGCGGCTATCGTGGCTGGCCACGACGGGCGTTCCTTGC
GCAGCTGTGCTCGACGTTGTCACTGAAGCGGGAAGGGACTGGCTGCTATTGGGCGAAGTGCCGGGGCAGG
ATCTCCTGTCATCTCACCTTGCTCCTGCCGAGAAAGTATCCATCATGGCTGATGCAATGCGGCGGCTGCA
TACGCTTGATCCGGCTACCTGCCCATTCGACCACCAAGCGAAACATCGCATCGAGCGAGCACGTACTCGG
ATGGAAGCCGGTCTTGTCGATCAGGATGATCTGGACGAAGAGCATCAGGGGCTCGCGCCAGCCGAACTGT
TCGCCAGGCTCAAGGCGAGCATGCCCGACGGCGAGGATCTCGTCGTGACCCATGGCGATGCCTGCTTGCC
GAATATCATGGTGGAAAATGGCCGCTTTTCTGGATTCATCGACTGTGGCCGGCTGGGTGTGGCGGACCGC
TATCAGGACATAGCGTTGGCTACCCGTGATATTGCTGAAGAGCTTGGCGGCGAATGGGCTGACCGCTTCC
TCGTGCTTTACGGTATCGCCGCTCCCGATTCGCAGCGCATCGCCTTCTATCGCCTTCTTGACGAGTTCTT
CTGAATTATTAACGCTTACAATTTCCTGATGCGGTATTTTCTCCTTACGCATCTGTGCGGTATTTCACAC
CGCATCAGGTGGCACTTTTCGGGGAAATGTGCGCGGAACCCCTATTTGTTTATTTTTCTAAATACATTCA
AATATGTATCCGCTCATGAGACAATAACCCTGATAAATGCTTCAATAATAGCACGTGAGGAGGGCCACCA
TGGCCAAGTTGACCAGTGCCGTTCCGGTGCTCACCGCGCGCGACGTCGCCGGAGCGGTCGAGTTCTGGAC
CGACCGGCTCGGGTTCTCCCGGGACTTCGTGGAGGACGACTTCGCCGGTGTGGTCCGGGACGACGTGACC
CTGTTCATCAGCGCGGTCCAGGACCAGGTGGTGCCGGACAACACCCTGGCCTGGGTGTGGGTGCGCGGCC
TGGACGAGCTGTACGCCGAGTGGTCGGAGGTCGTGTCCACGAACTTCCGGGACGCCTCCGGGCCGGCCAT
GACCGAGATCGGCGAGCAGCCGTGGGGGCGGGAGTTCGCCCTGCGCGACCCGGCCGGCAACTGCGTGCAC
TTCGTGGCCGAGGAGCAGGACTGACACGTGCTAAAACTTCATTTTTAATTTAAAAGGATCTAGGTGAAGA
TCCTTTTTGATAATCTCATGACCAAAATCCCTTAACGTGAGTTTTCGTTCCACTGAGCGTCAGACCCCGT
AGAAAAGATCAAAGGATCTTCTTGAGATCCTTTTTTTCTGCGCGTAATCTGCTGCTTGCAAACAAAAAAA
CCACCGCTACCAGCGGTGGTTTGTTTGCCGGATCAAGAGCTACCAACTCTTTTTCCGAAGGTAACTGGCT
TCAGCAGAGCGCAGATACCAAATACTGTTCTTCTAGTGTAGCCGTAGTTAGGCCACCACTTCAAGAACTC
TGTAGCACCGCCTACATACCTCGCTCTGCTAATCCTGTTACCAGTGGCTGCTGCCAGTGGCGATAAGTCG
TGTCTTACCGGGTTGGACTCAAGACGATAGTTACCGGATAAGGCGCAGCGGTCGGGCTGAACGGGGGGTT
CGTGCACACAGCCCAGCTTGGAGCGAACGACCTACACCGAACTGAGATACCTACAGCGTGAGCTATGAGA
AAGCGCCACGCTTCCCGAAGGGAGAAAGGCGGACAGGTATCCGGTAAGCGGCAGGGTCGGAACAGGAGAG
CGCACGAGGGAGCTTCCAGGGGGAAACGCCTGGTATCTTTATAGTCCTGTCGGGTTTCGCCACCTCTGAC
TTGAGCGTCGATTTTTGTGATGCTCGTCAGGGGGGCGGAGCCTATGGAAAAACGCCAGCAACGCGGCCTT
TTTACGGTTCCTGGCCTTTTGCTGGCCTTTTGCTCACATGTTCTTTCCTGCGTTATCCCCTGATTCTGTG
GATAACCGTATTACCGCCTTTGAGTGAGCTGATACCGCTCGCCGCAGCCGAACGACCGAGCGCAGCGAGT
CAGTGAGCGAGGAAGCGGAAG
Features (pLannotate 1.2.2; 15 found; start..end, strand, type, name):
      2..94      +  CDS            lacI (fragment): lac repressor; lacI; The lac repressor binds to the lac operator to inhibit transcription in E. coli. This inhibition can be relieved by adding lactose or isopropyl-β-D-thiogalactopyranoside (IPTG).
    107..128     +  protein_bind   CAP binding site: CAP binding activates transcription in the presence of cAMP. E. coli catabolite activator protein
    143..173     +  promoter       lac promoter: promoter for the E. coli lac operon
    181..197     +  protein_bind   lac operator: The lac repressor binds to the lac operator to inhibit transcription in E. coli. This inhibition can be relieved by adding lactose or isopropyl-β-D-thiogalactopyranoside (IPTG). lac repressor encoded by lacI
    239..257     +  promoter       SP6 promoter: promoter for bacteriophage SP6 RNA polymerase
    441..1235    -  CDS            mScarlet: mScarlet is a basic (constitutively fluorescent) red fluorescent protein published in 2016, derived from synthetic construct. It has moderate acid sensitivity.
   1320..1338    -  promoter       T7 promoter: promoter for bacteriophage T7 RNA polymerase
   1341..1488    +  CDS            lacZα (fragment): LacZα fragment of β-galactosidase; lacZ fragment
   1498..1801    +  CDS            ccdB (fragment): CcdB, a bacterial toxin that poisons DNA gyrase; ccdB; Plasmids containing the ccdB gene cannot be propagated in standard E. coli strains.
   1849..2118    +  CDS            tnpA (fragment): TN5P_ECOLX - Also known as tnp. Experimental evidence at protein level: Swiss-Prot protein existence level 1. Mediates transposition of transposon Tn5 by a 'cut and paste' mechanism. First, the monomeric transposase binds the 19 bp inverted DNA repeats flanking the transposon. Then, dimerization of the DNA- bound transposase creates a synaptic DNA complex. After nicking of the first DNA strand, excision of the transposon proceeds through a series of intermediates. The transposase then mediates the insertion of the transposon at a new site by strand transfer. The activity of the wild- type tran
   2150..2944    +  CDS            NeoR/KanR: aminoglycoside phosphotransferase from Tn5; aph(3')-II (or nptII); confers resistance to neomycin, kanamycin, and G418 (Geneticin®)
   2965..3015    -  misc_feature   bom (fragment): basis of mobility region from pBR322
   3042..3130    +  promoter       AmpR promoter (fragment): bla
   3150..3524    +  CDS            BleoR: antibiotic-binding protein; Sh ble from Streptoalloteichus hindustanus; confers resistance to bleomycin, phleomycin, and Zeocin™
   3662..4250    +  rep_origin     ori: high-copy-number ColE1/pMB1/pBR322/pUC origin of replication
