[The description below was written by a language model from this plasmid's Addgene catalogue record and pLannotate feature annotations shown in this document.]
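Description:
pSDH57 is a donor (module) plasmid for the SapTrap assembly system used to build C. elegans MosSCI transgene vectors. It supplies "Cassette 3A" in the five-cassette version of that scheme. It was made by TOPO cloning the insert into the commercial Zero Blunt TOPO backbone, and the sequenced plasmid is about 4.4 kb. It is propagated in E. coli from a high-copy ColE1/pUC-type origin under kanamycin selection, conferred by the Tn5-derived NeoR/KanR aminoglycoside phosphotransferase. The backbone also carries a Sh ble (BleoR) gene for Zeocin/bleomycin resistance. Other annotated features are typical of this cloning vector: a lac promoter/operator with CAP site, a lacZα fragment joined to a ccdB fragment (the lethal-gene arrangement that insertion at the cloning site disrupts, selecting for recombinants), and SP6 and T7 promoters flanking the cloning site.

The payload is an mScarlet coding sequence of roughly 800 bp, lying in reverse orientation relative to the lac promoter. mScarlet is a bright, constitutively fluorescent red protein. Here it is supplied without a stop codon, so it can be joined in frame to a downstream coding module as a fusion tag. The plasmid has no worm promoter or 3′ UTR of its own. In SapTrap assembly, modules are released by the type IIS enzyme SapI and ligated in a fixed order with the other cassettes into a MosSCI targeting vector, which is then used for single-copy transgene insertion in the worm genome. The feature table does not annotate the SapI sites or the junction overhangs, and the record does not state whether the mScarlet sequence is codon-optimized or contains introns, although it lists the insert species as C. elegans.
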