Addgene plasmid #139047: pSDH57
Purpose: MosSCI SapTrap assembly: Cassette 3A for 5-cassette system
Depositing lab: Erik Griffin. Depositing organization: Dartmouth College and Medical School. Publication: SapTrap Assembly of Caenorhabditis elegans MosSCI Transgene Vectors. Fan X, Henau S, Feinstein J, Miller SI, Han B, Frokjaer-Jensen C, Griffin EE. G3 (Bethesda). 2019 Dec 17. pii: g3.119.400822. doi: 10.1534/g3.119.400822. PubMed 31848219.
Backbone
  Vector backbone: Zero blunt TOPO
  Backbone manufacturer: Thermo Fisher Scientific
  Backbone size w/o insert (bp): 3519
  Vector type: Worm Expression
Growth in bacteria
  Bacterial resistance: Kanamycin, 50 μg/mL
  Growth temperature: 37°C
  Growth strain: DH5alpha
  Copy number: High Copy
Gene/Insert
  Gene/Insert name: mScarlet (no STOP codon)
  Species: C. elegans (nematode)
  Cloning method: TOPO Cloning
Terms and licenses: Academic/Nonprofit Terms; Industry Terms: Not Available to Industry
How to cite: pSDH57 was a gift from Erik Griffin (Addgene plasmid # 139047 ; http://n2t.net/addgene:139047 ; RRID:Addgene_139047)
