>Addgene plasmid #139047 | pSDH57 | depositor partial sequence | sequence record 268997 | mScarlet with 2 SapI sites
GCAGCTCTTCGGGTGTCTCCAAGGGCGAGGCAGTCATCAAGGAGTTCATGCGTTTCAAGGTGCACATGGA
GGGATCCATGAACGGACACGAGTTCGAGATCGAGGGCGAGGGAGAGGGACGCCCATACGAGGGAACCCAG
ACCGCCAAGCTCAAGGTGACCAAGGTAAGTTTAAACATATATATACTAACTAACCCTGATTATTTAAATT
TTCAGGGTGGACCACTGCCATTCTCCTGGGACATCCTCTCCCCACAATTCATGTACGGCTCCCGTGCCTT
CACCAAGCACCCAGCCGACATCCCCGACTACTACAAGCAATCCTTCCCCGAGGGATTCAAGTGGGAGCGC
GTGATGAACTTCGAGGACGGAGGAGCCGTGACCGTCACCCAAGACACCTCCCTGGAGGACGGAACCCTCA
TCTACAAGGTGAAGCTCCGTGGAACCAACTTCCCACCTGACGGCCCAGTCATGCAGAAGAAGACCATGGG
ATGGGAAGCCTCCACCGAGCGTTTGTACCCAGAGGACGGAGTGCTCAAGGTAAGTTTAAACAGTTCGGTA
CTAACTAACCATACATATTTAAATTTTCAGGGAGACATTAAGATGGCCCTCCGTCTGAAGGACGGAGGAC
GTTACCTGGCGGACTTCAAGACCACCTACAAGGCCAAGAAGCCAGTCCAGATGCCAGGAGCCTACAACGT
CGACCGCAAGCTCGACATCACCTCCCACAACGAGGACTACACCGTCGTGGAGCAATACGAACGTTCCGAG
GGACGCCACTCCACCGGAGGAATGGACGAGCTGTACAAGTTGGCTGAAGCGGCAGCTAAAGAAGCTGCCG
CGAAGGAAGCAGCAGCCAAGGAGGCCGCAGCGAAGGAAGCCGCTGCAAAAGCCGCGGCCACGCGAAGAGC
TGC
